Addgene plasmid #136035: PLKO.1-Scrambled
Purpose: Scrambled shRNA (negative control) inserted into the PLKO.1 plasmid (CCTAAGGTTAAGTCGCCCTCG)
Depositing lab: Anthony Leung. Depositing organization: Johns Hopkins School of Public Health. Publication: Structure-Mediated RNA Decay by UPF1 and G3BP1. Fischer JW, Busa VF, Shao Y, Leung AKL. Mol Cell. 2020 Apr 2;78(1):70-84.e6. doi: 10.1016/j.molcel.2020.01.021. Epub 2020 Feb 3. PubMed 32017897.
Backbone
  Vector backbone: PLKO.1
  Vector type: Mammalian Expression, Lentiviral
  Selectable markers: Puromycin
Growth in bacteria
  Bacterial resistance: Ampicillin, 100 μg/mL
  Growth temperature: 30°C
  Growth strain: NEB Stable
  Copy number: Unknown
Gene/Insert
  Gene/Insert name: None (Scrambled)
  gRNA/shRNA sequence: CCTAAGGTTAAGTCGCCCTCG
  Species: H. sapiens (human)
Terms and licenses: Academic/Nonprofit Terms; Industry Terms: Not Available to Industry
How to cite: PLKO.1-Scrambled was a gift from Anthony Leung (Addgene plasmid # 136035 ; http://n2t.net/addgene:136035 ; RRID:Addgene_136035)
