[The description below was written by a language model from this plasmid's Addgene catalogue record and pLannotate feature annotations shown in this document.]
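Description:
PLKO.1-Scrambled is a lentiviral shRNA vector built on the PLKO.1 backbone that carries a scrambled, non-targeting hairpin intended as a negative control for knockdown experiments in human cells. In bacteria it is maintained through a high-copy ColE1/pUC-type origin with ampicillin resistance (AmpR under its own bla promoter). The backbone also retains an f1 origin, an SV40 origin and poly(A) signal, and remnants of a lac/T7/T3 cloning region.

The transfer cassette follows a self-inactivating, third-generation-style design. An RSV promoter fused to a truncated HIV-1 5' LTR drives production of the genomic RNA, which carries the Ψ packaging signal with a partial gag sequence, the Rev response element for Rev-dependent nuclear export, a cPPT/CTS element, and a ΔU3 3' LTR that disables LTR promoter activity after integration. Within this unit, a human U6 RNA polymerase III promoter sits directly upstream of the hairpin cloning position and expresses the scrambled shRNA. A separate human PGK promoter drives puromycin N-acetyltransferase, so transduced or transfected mammalian cells can be selected with puromycin. Packaging functions and envelope are not encoded here and must be supplied in trans.

The two sequence records differ. The 7,084 nt sequencing result shows only a short gap between the U6 promoter and the cPPT, consistent with an inserted hairpin. The 8,901 nt depositor sequence has roughly 1.9 kb in that interval, including a match to a bacterial deoC gene, which resembles the stuffer of the empty parental vector rather than the finished construct. The shRNA itself is not annotated in either table.
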