Features (pLannotate 1.2.2; 26 found; start..end, strand, type, name):
    529..1128    +  CDS            PuroR: puromycin N-acetyltransferase; pac from Streptomyces alboniger; confers resistance to puromycin
   1171..1254    +  CDS            nef (fragment): NEF_HV1Z2 - Experimental evidence at protein level: Swiss-Prot protein existence level 1. Extracellular Nef protein targets CD4(+) T-lymphocytes for apoptosis by interacting with CXCR4 surface receptors. From Human immunodeficiency virus type 1 group M subtype D (isolate Z2/CDC-Z34) (HIV-1).
   1256..1489    +  LTR            3' LTR (ΔU3): self-inactivating 3' long terminal repeat (LTR) from HIV-1
   1561..1682    +  polyA_signal   SV40 poly(A) signal: SV40 polyadenylation signal
   1722..1857    +  rep_origin     SV40 ori: SV40 origin of replication
   1878..1896    -  promoter       T7 promoter: promoter for bacteriophage T7 RNA polymerase
   1904..2059    +  CDS            lacZα (fragment): LacZα fragment of β-galactosidase; lacZ fragment
   2064..2492    +  rep_origin     f1 ori (sequence partly withheld): f1 bacteriophage origin of replication; arrow indicates direction of (+) strand synthesis
   2545..2649    +  promoter       AmpR promoter: bla
   2650..3510    +  CDS            AmpR: β-lactamase; bla; confers resistance to ampicillin, carbenicillin, and related antibiotics
   3681..4269    +  rep_origin     ori: high-copy-number ColE1/pMB1/pBR322/pUC origin of replication
   4452..4544    +  CDS            lacI (fragment): lac repressor; lacI; The lac repressor binds to the lac operator to inhibit transcription in E. coli. This inhibition can be relieved by adding lactose or isopropyl-β-D-thiogalactopyranoside (IPTG).
   4557..4578    +  protein_bind   CAP binding site: CAP binding activates transcription in the presence of cAMP. E. coli catabolite activator protein
   4593..4623    +  promoter       lac promoter: promoter for the E. coli lac operon
   4631..4647    +  protein_bind   lac operator: The lac repressor binds to the lac operator to inhibit transcription in E. coli. This inhibition can be relieved by adding lactose or isopropyl-β-D-thiogalactopyranoside (IPTG). lac repressor encoded by lacI
   4692..4710    +  promoter       T3 promoter: promoter for bacteriophage T3 RNA polymerase
   4738..4964    +  promoter       RSV promoter: Rous sarcoma virus enhancer/promoter
   4965..5145    +  LTR            5' LTR (truncated): truncated 5' long terminal repeat (LTR) from HIV-1
   5192..5317    +  misc_feature   HIV-1 Ψ: packaging signal of human immunodeficiency virus type 1
   5301..5664    +  CDS            HIV-1 gag (fragment): gag protein from human immunodeficiency virus 1; gag
   5810..6043    +  misc_feature   RRE: The Rev response element (RRE) of HIV-1 allows for Rev-dependent mRNA export from the nucleus to the cytoplasm.
   6420..6520    +  CDS            Rev (fragment): human immunodeficiency virus 1 (HIV-1) Rev protein; rev; enhances nuclear export of unspliced and incompletely spliced viral mRNAs
   6570..6810    +  promoter       U6 promoter: RNA polymerase III promoter for human U6 snRNA
   6994..7653    -  CDS            deoC1: DEOC1_STAAN - Also known as dra. Experimental evidence at protein level: Swiss-Prot protein existence level 1. Catalyzes a reversible aldol reaction between acetaldehyde and D-glyceraldehyde 3-phosphate to generate 2-deoxy-D-ribose 5- phosphate. From Staphylococcus aureus (strain N315).
   8732..8849    +  misc_feature   cPPT/CTS: central polypurine tract and central termination sequence of HIV-1
   8898..507     +  promoter       hPGK promoter (across the origin): human phosphoglycerate kinase 1 promoter
>Addgene plasmid #136035 | PLKO.1-Scrambled | depositor full sequence | sequence record 263017 | PLKO.1-Scrambled sequence 8901 bps
TTGGGGTTGCGCCTTTTCCAAGGCAGCCCTGGGTTTGCGCAGGGACGCGGCTGCTCTGGGCGTGGTTCCG
GGAAACGCAGCGGCGCCGACCCTGGGTCTCGCACATTCTTCACGTCCGTTCGCAGCGTCACCCGGATCTT
CGCCGCTACCCTTGTGGGCCCCCCGGCGACGCTTCCTGCTCCGCCCCTAAGTCGGGAAGGTTCCTTGCGG
TTCGCGGCGTGCCGGACGTGACAAACGGAAGCCGCACGTCTCACTAGTACCCTCGCAGACGGACAGCGCC
AGGGAGCAATGGCAGCGCGCCGACCGCGATGGGCTGTGGCCAATAGCGGCTGCTCAGCAGGGCGCGCCGA
GAGCAGCGGCCGGGAAGGGGCGGTGCGGGAGGCGGGGTGTGGGGCGGTAGTGTGGGCCCTGTTCCTGCCC
GCGCGGTGTTCCGCATTCTGCAAGCCTCCGGAGCGCACGTCGGCAGTCGGCTCCCTCGTTGACCGAATCA
CCGACCTCTCTCCCCAGGGGGATCCACCGGAGCTTACCATGACCGAGTACAAGCCCACGGTGCGCCTCGC
CACCCGCGACGACGTCCCCAGGGCCGTACGCACCCTCGCCGCCGCGTTCGCCGACTACCCCGCCACGCGC
CACACCGTCGATCCGGACCGCCACATCGAGCGGGTCACCGAGCTGCAAGAACTCTTCCTCACGCGCGTCG
GGCTCGACATCGGCAAGGTGTGGGTCGCGGACGACGGCGCCGCGGTGGCGGTCTGGACCACGCCGGAGAG
CGTCGAAGCGGGGGCGGTGTTCGCCGAGATCGGCCCGCGCATGGCCGAGTTGAGCGGTTCCCGGCTGGCC
GCGCAGCAACAGATGGAAGGCCTCCTGGCGCCGCACCGGCCCAAGGAGCCCGCGTGGTTCCTGGCCACCG
TCGGCGTCTCGCCCGACCACCAGGGCAAGGGTCTGGGCAGCGCCGTCGTGCTCCCCGGAGTGGAGGCGGC
CGAGCGCGCCGGGGTGCCCGCCTTCCTGGAGACCTCCGCGCCCCGCAACCTCCCCTTCTACGAGCGGCTC
GGCTTCACCGTCACCGCCGACGTCGAGGTGCCCGAAGGACCGCGCACCTGGTGCATGACCCGCAAGCCCG
GTGCCTGACGCCCGCCCCACGACCCGCAGCGCCCGACCGAAAGGAGCGCACGACCCCATGCATCGGTACC
TTTAAGACCAATGACTTACAAGGCAGCTGTAGATCTTAGCCACTTTTTAAAAGAAAAGGGGGGACTGGAA
GGGCTAATTCACTCCCAACGAAGACAAGATCTGCTTTTTGCTTGTACTGGGTCTCTCTGGTTAGACCAGA
TCTGAGCCTGGGAGCTCTCTGGCTAACTAGGGAACCCACTGCTTAAGCCTCAATAAAGCTTGCCTTGAGT
GCTTCAAGTAGTGTGTGCCCGTCTGTTGTGTGACTCTGGTAACTAGAGATCCCTCAGACCCTTTTAGTCA
GTGTGGAAAATCTCTAGCAGTAGTAGTTCATGTCATCTTATTATTCAGTATTTATAACTTGCAAAGAAAT
GAATATCAGAGAGTGAGAGGAACTTGTTTATTGCAGCTTATAATGGTTACAAATAAAGCAATAGCATCAC
AAATTTCACAAATAAAGCATTTTTTTCACTGCATTCTAGTTGTGGTTTGTCCAAACTCATCAATGTATCT
TATCATGTCTGGCTCTAGCTATCCCGCCCCTAACTCCGCCCATCCCGCCCCTAACTCCGCCCAGTTCCGC
CCATTCTCCGCCCCATGGCTGACTAATTTTTTTTATTTATGCAGAGGCCGAGGCCGCCTCGGCCTCTGAG
CTATTCCAGAAGTAGTGAGGAGGCTTTTTTGGAGGCCTAGGGACGTACCCAATTCGCCCTATAGTGAGTC
GTATTACGCGCGCTCACTGGCCGTCGTTTTACAACGTCGTGACTGGGAAAACCCTGGCGTTACCCAACTT
AATCGCCTTGCAGCACATCCCCCTTTCGCCAGCTGGCGTAATAGCGAAGAGGCCCGCACCGATCGCCCTT
CCCAACAGTTGCGCAGCCTGAATGGCGAATGGG
[124 nt withheld, positions 2064-2187]
C
[91 nt withheld, positions 2189-2279]
A
[49 nt withheld, positions 2281-2329]
CCTTTGACGTTGGAGTCCACGTTCTTT
[37 nt withheld, positions 2357-2393]
ACCCTATCTCGGTCTATTCTTTTGATTTATAAGGGATTTTGCCGATTTCGGCCTATTGGTTAAAAAATGA
GCTGATTTAACAAAAATTTAACGCGAATTTTAACAAAATATTAACGCTTACAATTTAGGTGGCACTTTTC
GGGGAAATGTGCGCGGAACCCCTATTTGTTTATTTTTCTAAATACATTCAAATATGTATCCGCTCATGAG
ACAATAACCCTGATAAATGCTTCAATAATATTGAAAAAGGAAGAGTATGAGTATTCAACATTTCCGTGTC
GCCCTTATTCCCTTTTTTGCGGCATTTTGCCTTCCTGTTTTTGCTCACCCAGAAACGCTGGTGAAAGTAA
AAGATGCTGAAGATCAGTTGGGTGCACGAGTGGGTTACATCGAACTGGATCTCAACAGCGGTAAGATCCT
TGAGAGTTTTCGCCCCGAAGAACGTTTTCCAATGATGAGCACTTTTAAAGTTCTGCTATGTGGCGCGGTA
TTATCCCGTATTGACGCCGGGCAAGAGCAACTCGGTCGCCGCATACACTATTCTCAGAATGACTTGGTTG
AGTACTCACCAGTCACAGAAAAGCATCTTACGGATGGCATGACAGTAAGAGAATTATGCAGTGCTGCCAT
AACCATGAGTGATAACACTGCGGCCAACTTACTTCTGACAACGATCGGAGGACCGAAGGAGCTAACCGCT
TTTTTGCACAACATGGGGGATCATGTAACTCGCCTTGATCGTTGGGAACCGGAGCTGAATGAAGCCATAC
CAAACGACGAGCGTGACACCACGATGCCTGTAGCAATGGCAACAACGTTGCGCAAACTATTAACTGGCGA
ACTACTTACTCTAGCTTCCCGGCAACAATTAATAGACTGGATGGAGGCGGATAAAGTTGCAGGACCACTT
CTGCGCTCGGCCCTTCCGGCTGGCTGGTTTATTGCTGATAAATCTGGAGCCGGTGAGCGTGGGTCTCGCG
GTATCATTGCAGCACTGGGGCCAGATGGTAAGCCCTCCCGTATCGTAGTTATCTACACGACGGGGAGTCA
GGCAACTATGGATGAACGAAATAGACAGATCGCTGAGATAGGTGCCTCACTGATTAAGCATTGGTAACTG
TCAGACCAAGTTTACTCATATATACTTTAGATTGATTTAAAACTTCATTTTTAATTTAAAAGGATCTAGG
TGAAGATCCTTTTTGATAATCTCATGACCAAAATCCCTTAACGTGAGTTTTCGTTCCACTGAGCGTCAGA
CCCCGTAGAAAAGATCAAAGGATCTTCTTGAGATCCTTTTTTTCTGCGCGTAATCTGCTGCTTGCAAACA
AAAAAACCACCGCTACCAGCGGTGGTTTGTTTGCCGGATCAAGAGCTACCAACTCTTTTTCCGAAGGTAA
CTGGCTTCAGCAGAGCGCAGATACCAAATACTGTTCTTCTAGTGTAGCCGTAGTTAGGCCACCACTTCAA
GAACTCTGTAGCACCGCCTACATACCTCGCTCTGCTAATCCTGTTACCAGTGGCTGCTGCCAGTGGCGAT
AAGTCGTGTCTTACCGGGTTGGACTCAAGACGATAGTTACCGGATAAGGCGCAGCGGTCGGGCTGAACGG
GGGGTTCGTGCACACAGCCCAGCTTGGAGCGAACGACCTACACCGAACTGAGATACCTACAGCGTGAGCT
ATGAGAAAGCGCCACGCTTCCCGAAGGGAGAAAGGCGGACAGGTATCCGGTAAGCGGCAGGGTCGGAACA
GGAGAGCGCACGAGGGAGCTTCCAGGGGGAAACGCCTGGTATCTTTATAGTCCTGTCGGGTTTCGCCACC
TCTGACTTGAGCGTCGATTTTTGTGATGCTCGTCAGGGGGGCGGAGCCTATGGAAAAACGCCAGCAACGC
GGCCTTTTTACGGTTCCTGGCCTTTTGCTGGCCTTTTGCTCACATGTTCTTTCCTGCGTTATCCCCTGAT
TCTGTGGATAACCGTATTACCGCCTTTGAGTGAGCTGATACCGCTCGCCGCAGCCGAACGACCGAGCGCA
GCGAGTCAGTGAGCGAGGAAGCGGAAGAGCGCCCAATACGCAAACCGCCTCTCCCCGCGCGTTGGCCGAT
TCATTAATGCAGCTGGCACGACAGGTTTCCCGACTGGAAAGCGGGCAGTGAGCGCAACGCAATTAATGTG
AGTTAGCTCACTCATTAGGCACCCCAGGCTTTACACTTTATGCTTCCGGCTCGTATGTTGTGTGGAATTG
TGAGCGGATAACAATTTCACACAGGAAACAGCTATGACCATGATTACGCCAAGCGCGCAATTAACCCTCA
CTAAAGGGAACAAAAGCTGGAGCTGCAAGCTTAATGTAGTCTTATGCAATACTCTTGTAGTCTTGCAACA
TGGTAACGATGAGTTAGCAACATGCCTTACAAGGAGAGAAAAAGCACCGTGCATGCCGATTGGTGGAAGT
AAGGTGGTACGATCGTGCCTTATTAGGAAGGCAACAGACGGGTCTGACATGGATTGGACGAACCACTGAA
TTGCCGCATTGCAGAGATATTGTATTTAAGTGCCTAGCTCGATACATAAACGGGTCTCTCTGGTTAGACC
AGATCTGAGCCTGGGAGCTCTCTGGCTAACTAGGGAACCCACTGCTTAAGCCTCAATAAAGCTTGCCTTG
AGTGCTTCAAGTAGTGTGTGCCCGTCTGTTGTGTGACTCTGGTAACTAGAGATCCCTCAGACCCTTTTAG
TCAGTGTGGAAAATCTCTAGCAGTGGCGCCCGAACAGGGACTTGAAAGCGAAAGGGAAACCAGAGGAGCT
CTCTCGACGCAGGACTCGGCTTGCTGAAGCGCGCACGGCAAGAGGCGAGGGGCGGCGACTGGTGAGTACG
CCAAAAATTTTGACTAGCGGAGGCTAGAAGGAGAGAGATGGGTGCGAGAGCGTCAGTATTAAGCGGGGGA
GAATTAGATCGCGATGGGAAAAAATTCGGTTAAGGCCAGGGGGAAAGAAAAAATATAAATTAAAACATAT
AGTATGGGCAAGCAGGGAGCTAGAACGATTCGCAGTTAATCCTGGCCTGTTAGAAACATCAGAAGGCTGT
AGACAAATACTGGGACAGCTACAACCATCCCTTCAGACAGGATCAGAAGAACTTAGATCATTATATAATA
CAGTAGCAACCCTCTATTGTGTGCATCAAAGGATAGAGATAAAAGACACCAAGGAAGCTTTAGACAAGAT
AGAGGAAGAGCAAAACAAAAGTAAGACCACCGCACAGCAAGCGGCCGCTGATCTTCAGACCTGGAGGAGG
AGATATGAGGGACAATTGGAGAAGTGAATTATATAAATATAAAGTAGTAAAAATTGAACCATTAGGAGTA
GCACCCACCAAGGCAAAGAGAAGAGTGGTGCAGAGAGAAAAAAGAGCAGTGGGAATAGGAGCTTTGTTCC
TTGGGTTCTTGGGAGCAGCAGGAAGCACTATGGGCGCAGCGTCAATGACGCTGACGGTACAGGCCAGACA
ATTATTGTCTGGTATAGTGCAGCAGCAGAACAATTTGCTGAGGGCTATTGAGGCGCAACAGCATCTGTTG
CAACTCACAGTCTGGGGCATCAAGCAGCTCCAGGCAAGAATCCTGGCTGTGGAAAGATACCTAAAGGATC
AACAGCTCCTGGGGATTTGGGGTTGCTCTGGAAAACTCATTTGCACCACTGCTGTGCCTTGGAATGCTAG
TTGGAGTAATAAATCTCTGGAACAGATTTGGAATCACACGACCTGGATGGAGTGGGACAGAGAAATTAAC
AATTACACAAGCTTAATACACTCCTTAATTGAAGAATCGCAAAACCAGCAAGAAAAGAATGAACAAGAAT
TATTGGAATTAGATAAATGGGCAAGTTTGTGGAATTGGTTTAACATAACAAATTGGCTGTGGTATATAAA
ATTATTCATAATGATAGTAGGAGGCTTGGTAGGTTTAAGAATAGTTTTTGCTGTACTTTCTATAGTGAAT
AGAGTTAGGCAGGGATATTCACCATTATCGTTTCAGACCCACCTCCCAACCCCGAGGGGACCCGACAGGC
CCGAAGGAATAGAAGAAGAAGGTGGAGAGAGAGACAGAGACAGATCCATTCGATTAGTGAACGGATCTCG
ACGGTATCGATCACGAGACTAGCCTCGAGCGGCCGCCCCCTTCACCGAGGGCCTATTTCCCATGATTCCT
TCATATTTGCATATACGATACAAGGCTGTTAGAGAGATAATTGGAATTAATTTGACTGTAAACACAAAGA
TATTAGTACAAAATACGTGACGTAGAAAGTAATAATTTCTTGGGTAGTTTGCAGTTTTAAAATTATGTTT
TAAAATGGACTATCATATGCTTACCGTAACTTGAAAGTATTTCGATTTCTTGGCTTTATATATCTTGTGG
AAAGGACGAAACACCGGTGTGTTGTAAATGAGCACACAAAATACACATGCTAAAATATTATATTCTATGA
CCTTTATAAAATCAACCAAAATCTTCTTTTTAATAACTTTAGTATCAATAATTAGAATTTTTATGTTCCT
TTTTGCAAACTTTTAATAAAAATGAGCAAAATAAAAAAACGCTAGTTTTAGTAACTCGCGTTGTTTTCTT
CACCTTTAATAATAGCTACTCCACCACTTGTTCCTAAGCGGTCAGCTCCTGCTTCAATCATTTTTTGAGC
ATCTTCAAATGTTCTAACTCCACCAGCTGCTTTAACTAAAGCATTGTCTTTAACAACTGACTTCATTAGT
TTAACATCTTCAAATGTTGCACCTGATTTTGAAAATCCTGTTGATGTTTTAACAAATTCTAATCCAGCTT
CAACAGCTATTTCACAAGCTTTCATGATTTCTTCTTTTGTTAATAAACAATTTTCCATAATACATTTAAC
AACATGTGATCCAGCTGCTTTTTTTACAGCTTTCATGTCTTCTAAAACTAATTCATAATTTTTGTCTTTT
AATGCACCAATATTTAATACCATATCAATTTCTGTTGCACCATCTTTAATTGCTTCAGAAACTTCGAATG
CTTTTGTAGCTGTTGTGCATGCACCTAGAGGAAAACCTACAACATTTGTTATTCCTACATTTGTGCCTTT
TAATAATTCTTTACAATAGCTTGTTCAATATGAATTAACACAAACTGTTGCAAAATCAAATTCAATTGCT
TCATCACATAATTGTTTAATTTCAGCTTTCGTAGCATCTTGTTTTAATAATGTGTGATCTATATATTTGT
TTAGTTTCATTTTTTCTCCTATATATTCATTTTTAATTTTAATTCTTTAATAATTTCGTCTACTTTAACT
TTAGCGTTTTGAACAGATTCACCAACACCTATAAAATAAATTTTTAGTTTAGGTTCAGTTCCACTTGGGC
GAACAGCAAATCATGACTTATCTTCTAAATAAAATTTTAGTAAGTCTTGTCCTGGCATATTATACATTCC
ATCGATGTAGTCTTCAACATTAACAACTTTAAGTCCAGCAATTTGAGTTAAGGGTGTTGCTCTCAATGAT
TTCATTAATGGTTCAATTTTTAATTTCTTTTCTTCTGGTTTAAAATTCAAGTTTAAAGTGAAAGTGTAAT
ATGCACCCATTTCTTTAAATAAATCTTCTAAATAGTCTACTAATGTTTTATTTTGTTTTTTATAAAATCA
AGCAGCCTCTGCTATTAATATAGAAGCTTGTATTCCATCTTTATCTCTAGCTGAGTCATCAATTACATAT
CCATAACTTTCTTCATAAGCAAAAACAAAATTTAATCCGTTATCTTCTTCTTTAGCAATTTCTCTACCCA
TTCATTTAAATCCAGTTAAAGTTTTTACAATATTAACTCCATATTTTTCATGAGCGATTCTATCACCCAA
ATCACTTGTTACAAAACTTGAATATAGAGCCGGATTTTTTGGAATGCTATTTAAGCGTTTTAGATTTGAT
AATTTTCAATCAATTAAAATTGGTCCTGTTTGATTTCCATCTAATCTTACAAAATGACCATCATGTTTTA
TTGCCATTCCAAATCTGTCAGCATCTGGGTCATTCATAATAATAATATCTGCATCATGTTTAATACCATA
TTCAAGCGGTATTTTTCATGCAGGATCAAATTCTGGATTTGGATTTACAACATTTTTAAATGTTTCATCT
TCAAATGCATGCTCTTCAACCTCAATAACGTTATATCCTGATTCACGTAATATTTTTGGGGTAAATTTAG
TTCCTGTTCCATTAACTGCGCTAAAAATAATTTTTAAATCTTTTTTAGCTTCTTGCTCTTTTTTGTAGAA
TTCTCGACCTCGAGACAAATGGCAGTATTCATCCACAATTTTAAAAGAAAAGGGGGGATTGGGGGGTACA
GTGCAGGGGAAAGAATAGTAGACATAATAGCAACAGACATACAAACTAAAGAATTACAAAAACAAATTAC
AAAAATTCAAAATTTTCGGGTTTATTACAGGGACAGCAGAGATCCACTTTGGCCGCGGCTCGAGGGGG
