Features (pLannotate 1.2.2; 25 found; start..end, strand, type, name):
      2..415     +  CDS            env (fragment): ENV_HV1H2 - Experimental evidence at protein level: Swiss-Prot protein existence level 1. [Transmembrane protein gp41]: Acts as a class I viral fusion protein. Under the current model, the protein has at least 3 conformational states: pre-fusion native state, pre-hairpin intermediate state, and post-fusion hairpin state. During fusion of viral and target intracellular membranes, the coiled coil regions (heptad repeats) assume a trimer-of-hairpins structure, positioning the fusion peptide in close proximity to the C-terminal region of the ectodomain. The formation of this structure appears to d
    464..704     +  promoter       U6 promoter: RNA polymerase III promoter for human U6 snRNA
    809..926     +  misc_feature   cPPT/CTS: central polypurine tract and central termination sequence of HIV-1
    975..1485    +  promoter       hPGK promoter: human phosphoglycerate kinase 1 promoter
   1507..2106    +  CDS            PuroR: puromycin N-acetyltransferase; pac from Streptomyces alboniger; confers resistance to puromycin
   2149..2232    +  CDS            nef (fragment): NEF_HV1Z2 - Experimental evidence at protein level: Swiss-Prot protein existence level 1. Extracellular Nef protein targets CD4(+) T-lymphocytes for apoptosis by interacting with CXCR4 surface receptors. From Human immunodeficiency virus type 1 group M subtype D (isolate Z2/CDC-Z34) (HIV-1).
   2234..2467    +  LTR            3' LTR (ΔU3): self-inactivating 3' long terminal repeat (LTR) from HIV-1
   2539..2660    +  polyA_signal   SV40 poly(A) signal: SV40 polyadenylation signal
   2700..2835    +  rep_origin     SV40 ori: SV40 origin of replication
   2856..2874    -  promoter       T7 promoter: promoter for bacteriophage T7 RNA polymerase
   2882..3037    +  CDS            lacZα (fragment): LacZα fragment of β-galactosidase; lacZ fragment
   3042..3470    +  rep_origin     f1 ori (sequence partly withheld): f1 bacteriophage origin of replication; arrow indicates direction of (+) strand synthesis
   3523..3627    +  promoter       AmpR promoter: bla
   3628..4488    +  CDS            AmpR: β-lactamase; bla; confers resistance to ampicillin, carbenicillin, and related antibiotics
   4659..5247    +  rep_origin     ori: high-copy-number ColE1/pMB1/pBR322/pUC origin of replication
   5430..5522    +  CDS            lacI (fragment): lac repressor; lacI; The lac repressor binds to the lac operator to inhibit transcription in E. coli. This inhibition can be relieved by adding lactose or isopropyl-β-D-thiogalactopyranoside (IPTG).
   5535..5556    +  protein_bind   CAP binding site: CAP binding activates transcription in the presence of cAMP. E. coli catabolite activator protein
   5571..5601    +  promoter       lac promoter: promoter for the E. coli lac operon
   5609..5625    +  protein_bind   lac operator: The lac repressor binds to the lac operator to inhibit transcription in E. coli. This inhibition can be relieved by adding lactose or isopropyl-β-D-thiogalactopyranoside (IPTG). lac repressor encoded by lacI
   5670..5688    +  promoter       T3 promoter: promoter for bacteriophage T3 RNA polymerase
   5716..5942    +  promoter       RSV promoter: Rous sarcoma virus enhancer/promoter
   5943..6123    +  LTR            5' LTR (truncated): truncated 5' long terminal repeat (LTR) from HIV-1
   6170..6295    +  misc_feature   HIV-1 Ψ: packaging signal of human immunodeficiency virus type 1
   6279..6642    +  CDS            HIV-1 gag (fragment): gag protein from human immunodeficiency virus 1; gag
   6788..7021    +  misc_feature   RRE: The Rev response element (RRE) of HIV-1 allows for Rev-dependent mRNA export from the nucleus to the cytoplasm.
>Addgene plasmid #136035 | PLKO.1-Scrambled | addgene full sequence | sequence record 269279 | Addgene NGS Result
GAGTAATAAATCTCTGGAACAGATTTGGAATCACACGACCTGGATGGAGTGGGACAGAGAAATTAACAAT
TACACAAGCTTAATACACTCCTTAATTGAAGAATCGCAAAACCAGCAAGAAAAGAATGAACAAGAATTAT
TGGAATTAGATAAATGGGCAAGTTTGTGGAATTGGTTTAACATAACAAATTGGCTGTGGTATATAAAATT
ATTCATAATGATAGTAGGAGGCTTGGTAGGTTTAAGAATAGTTTTTGCTGTACTTTCTATAGTGAATAGA
GTTAGGCAGGGATATTCACCATTATCGTTTCAGACCCACCTCCCAACCCCGAGGGGACCCGACAGGCCCG
AAGGAATAGAAGAAGAAGGTGGAGAGAGAGACAGAGACAGATCCATTCGATTAGTGAACGGATCTCGACG
GTATCGATCACGAGACTAGCCTCGAGCGGCCGCCCCCTTCACCGAGGGCCTATTTCCCATGATTCCTTCA
TATTTGCATATACGATACAAGGCTGTTAGAGAGATAATTGGAATTAATTTGACTGTAAACACAAAGATAT
TAGTACAAAATACGTGACGTAGAAAGTAATAATTTCTTGGGTAGTTTGCAGTTTTAAAATTATGTTTTAA
AATGGACTATCATATGCTTACCGTAACTTGAAAGTATTTCGATTTCTTGGCTTTATATATCTTGTGGAAA
GGACGAAACACCGGCCTAAGGTTAAGTCGCCCTCGCTCGAGCGAGGGCGACTTAACCTTAGGTTTTTGAA
TTCTCGACCTCGAGACAAATGGCAGTATTCATCCACAATTTTAAAAGAAAAGGGGGGATTGGGGGGTACA
GTGCAGGGGAAAGAATAGTAGACATAATAGCAACAGACATACAAACTAAAGAATTACAAAAACAAATTAC
AAAAATTCAAAATTTTCGGGTTTATTACAGGGACAGCAGAGATCCACTTTGGCCGCGGCTCGAGGGGGTT
GGGGTTGCGCCTTTTCCAAGGCAGCCCTGGGTTTGCGCAGGGACGCGGCTGCTCTGGGCGTGGTTCCGGG
AAACGCAGCGGCGCCGACCCTGGGTCTCGCACATTCTTCACGTCCGTTCGCAGCGTCACCCGGATCTTCG
CCGCTACCCTTGTGGGCCCCCCGGCGACGCTTCCTGCTCCGCCCCTAAGTCGGGAAGGTTCCTTGCGGTT
CGCGGCGTGCCGGACGTGACAAACGGAAGCCGCACGTCTCACTAGTACCCTCGCAGACGGACAGCGCCAG
GGAGCAATGGCAGCGCGCCGACCGCGATGGGCTGTGGCCAATAGCGGCTGCTCAGCAGGGCGCGCCGAGA
GCAGCGGCCGGGAAGGGGCGGTGCGGGAGGCGGGGTGTGGGGCGGTAGTGTGGGCCCTGTTCCTGCCCGC
GCGGTGTTCCGCATTCTGCAAGCCTCCGGAGCGCACGTCGGCAGTCGGCTCCCTCGTTGACCGAATCACC
GACCTCTCTCCCCAGGGGGATCCACCGGAGCTTACCATGACCGAGTACAAGCCCACGGTGCGCCTCGCCA
CCCGCGACGACGTCCCCAGGGCCGTACGCACCCTCGCCGCCGCGTTCGCCGACTACCCCGCCACGCGCCA
CACCGTCGATCCGGACCGCCACATCGAGCGGGTCACCGAGCTGCAAGAACTCTTCCTCACGCGCGTCGGG
CTCGACATCGGCAAGGTGTGGGTCGCGGACGACGGCGCCGCGGTGGCGGTCTGGACCACGCCGGAGAGCG
TCGAAGCGGGGGCGGTGTTCGCCGAGATCGGCCCGCGCATGGCCGAGTTGAGCGGTTCCCGGCTGGCCGC
GCAGCAACAGATGGAAGGCCTCCTGGCGCCGCACCGGCCCAAGGAGCCCGCGTGGTTCCTGGCCACCGTC
GGCGTCTCGCCCGACCACCAGGGCAAGGGTCTGGGCAGCGCCGTCGTGCTCCCCGGAGTGGAGGCGGCCG
AGCGCGCCGGGGTGCCCGCCTTCCTGGAGACCTCCGCGCCCCGCAACCTCCCCTTCTACGAGCGGCTCGG
CTTCACCGTCACCGCCGACGTCGAGGTGCCCGAAGGACCGCGCACCTGGTGCATGACCCGCAAGCCCGGT
GCCTGACGCCCGCCCCACGACCCGCAGCGCCCGACCGAAAGGAGCGCACGACCCCATGCATCGGTACCTT
TAAGACCAATGACTTACAAGGCAGCTGTAGATCTTAGCCACTTTTTAAAAGAAAAGGGGGGACTGGAAGG
GCTAATTCACTCCCAACGAAGACAAGATCTGCTTTTTGCTTGTACTGGGTCTCTCTGGTTAGACCAGATC
TGAGCCTGGGAGCTCTCTGGCTAACTAGGGAACCCACTGCTTAAGCCTCAATAAAGCTTGCCTTGAGTGC
TTCAAGTAGTGTGTGCCCGTCTGTTGTGTGACTCTGGTAACTAGAGATCCCTCAGACCCTTTTAGTCAGT
GTGGAAAATCTCTAGCAGTAGTAGTTCATGTCATCTTATTATTCAGTATTTATAACTTGCAAAGAAATGA
ATATCAGAGAGTGAGAGGAACTTGTTTATTGCAGCTTATAATGGTTACAAATAAAGCAATAGCATCACAA
ATTTCACAAATAAAGCATTTTTTTCACTGCATTCTAGTTGTGGTTTGTCCAAACTCATCAATGTATCTTA
TCATGTCTGGCTCTAGCTATCCCGCCCCTAACTCCGCCCATCCCGCCCCTAACTCCGCCCAGTTCCGCCC
ATTCTCCGCCCCATGGCTGACTAATTTTTTTTATTTATGCAGAGGCCGAGGCCGCCTCGGCCTCTGAGCT
ATTCCAGAAGTAGTGAGGAGGCTTTTTTGGAGGCCTAGGGACGTACCCAATTCGCCCTATAGTGAGTCGT
ATTACGCGCGCTCACTGGCCGTCGTTTTACAACGTCGTGACTGGGAAAACCCTGGCGTTACCCAACTTAA
TCGCCTTGCAGCACATCCCCCTTTCGCCAGCTGGCGTAATAGCGAAGAGGCCCGCACCGATCGCCCTTCC
CAACAGTTGCGCAGCCTGAATGGCGAATGGG
[124 nt withheld, positions 3042-3165]
C
[91 nt withheld, positions 3167-3257]
A
[49 nt withheld, positions 3259-3307]
CCTTTGACGTTGGAGTCCACGTTCTTT
[37 nt withheld, positions 3335-3371]
ACCCTATCTCGGTCTATTCTTTTGATTTATAAGGGATTTTGCCGATTTCGGCCTATTGGTTAAAAAATGA
GCTGATTTAACAAAAATTTAACGCGAATTTTAACAAAATATTAACGCTTACAATTTAGGTGGCACTTTTC
GGGGAAATGTGCGCGGAACCCCTATTTGTTTATTTTTCTAAATACATTCAAATATGTATCCGCTCATGAG
ACAATAACCCTGATAAATGCTTCAATAATATTGAAAAAGGAAGAGTATGAGTATTCAACATTTCCGTGTC
GCCCTTATTCCCTTTTTTGCGGCATTTTGCCTTCCTGTTTTTGCTCACCCAGAAACGCTGGTGAAAGTAA
AAGATGCTGAAGATCAGTTGGGTGCACGAGTGGGTTACATCGAACTGGATCTCAACAGCGGTAAGATCCT
TGAGAGTTTTCGCCCCGAAGAACGTTTTCCAATGATGAGCACTTTTAAAGTTCTGCTATGTGGCGCGGTA
TTATCCCGTATTGACGCCGGGCAAGAGCAACTCGGTCGCCGCATACACTATTCTCAGAATGACTTGGTTG
AGTACTCACCAGTCACAGAAAAGCATCTTACGGATGGCATGACAGTAAGAGAATTATGCAGTGCTGCCAT
AACCATGAGTGATAACACTGCGGCCAACTTACTTCTGACAACGATCGGAGGACCGAAGGAGCTAACCGCT
TTTTTGCACAACATGGGGGATCATGTAACTCGCCTTGATCGTTGGGAACCGGAGCTGAATGAAGCCATAC
CAAACGACGAGCGTGACACCACGATGCCTGTAGCAATGGCAACAACGTTGCGCAAACTATTAACTGGCGA
ACTACTTACTCTAGCTTCCCGGCAACAATTAATAGACTGGATGGAGGCGGATAAAGTTGCAGGACCACTT
CTGCGCTCGGCCCTTCCGGCTGGCTGGTTTATTGCTGATAAATCTGGAGCCGGTGAGCGTGGGTCTCGCG
GTATCATTGCAGCACTGGGGCCAGATGGTAAGCCCTCCCGTATCGTAGTTATCTACACGACGGGGAGTCA
GGCAACTATGGATGAACGAAATAGACAGATCGCTGAGATAGGTGCCTCACTGATTAAGCATTGGTAACTG
TCAGACCAAGTTTACTCATATATACTTTAGATTGATTTAAAACTTCATTTTTAATTTAAAAGGATCTAGG
TGAAGATCCTTTTTGATAATCTCATGACCAAAATCCCTTAACGTGAGTTTTCGTTCCACTGAGCGTCAGA
CCCCGTAGAAAAGATCAAAGGATCTTCTTGAGATCCTTTTTTTCTGCGCGTAATCTGCTGCTTGCAAACA
AAAAAACCACCGCTACCAGCGGTGGTTTGTTTGCCGGATCAAGAGCTACCAACTCTTTTTCCGAAGGTAA
CTGGCTTCAGCAGAGCGCAGATACCAAATACTGTTCTTCTAGTGTAGCCGTAGTTAGGCCACCACTTCAA
GAACTCTGTAGCACCGCCTACATACCTCGCTCTGCTAATCCTGTTACCAGTGGCTGCTGCCAGTGGCGAT
AAGTCGTGTCTTACCGGGTTGGACTCAAGACGATAGTTACCGGATAAGGCGCAGCGGTCGGGCTGAACGG
GGGGTTCGTGCACACAGCCCAGCTTGGAGCGAACGACCTACACCGAACTGAGATACCTACAGCGTGAGCT
ATGAGAAAGCGCCACGCTTCCCGAAGGGAGAAAGGCGGACAGGTATCCGGTAAGCGGCAGGGTCGGAACA
GGAGAGCGCACGAGGGAGCTTCCAGGGGGAAACGCCTGGTATCTTTATAGTCCTGTCGGGTTTCGCCACC
TCTGACTTGAGCGTCGATTTTTGTGATGCTCGTCAGGGGGGCGGAGCCTATGGAAAAACGCCAGCAACGC
GGCCTTTTTACGGTTCCTGGCCTTTTGCTGGCCTTTTGCTCACATGTTCTTTCCTGCGTTATCCCCTGAT
TCTGTGGATAACCGTATTACCGCCTTTGAGTGAGCTGATACCGCTCGCCGCAGCCGAACGACCGAGCGCA
GCGAGTCAGTGAGCGAGGAAGCGGAAGAGCGCCCAATACGCAAACCGCCTCTCCCCGCGCGTTGGCCGAT
TCATTAATGCAGCTGGCACGACAGGTTTCCCGACTGGAAAGCGGGCAGTGAGCGCAACGCAATTAATGTG
AGTTAGCTCACTCATTAGGCACCCCAGGCTTTACACTTTATGCTTCCGGCTCGTATGTTGTGTGGAATTG
TGAGCGGATAACAATTTCACACAGGAAACAGCTATGACCATGATTACGCCAAGCGCGCAATTAACCCTCA
CTAAAGGGAACAAAAGCTGGAGCTGCAAGCTTAATGTAGTCTTATGCAATACTCTTGTAGTCTTGCAACA
TGGTAACGATGAGTTAGCAACATGCCTTACAAGGAGAGAAAAAGCACCGTGCATGCCGATTGGTGGAAGT
AAGGTGGTACGATCGTGCCTTATTAGGAAGGCAACAGACGGGTCTGACATGGATTGGACGAACCACTGAA
TTGCCGCATTGCAGAGATATTGTATTTAAGTGCCTAGCTCGATACATAAACGGGTCTCTCTGGTTAGACC
AGATCTGAGCCTGGGAGCTCTCTGGCTAACTAGGGAACCCACTGCTTAAGCCTCAATAAAGCTTGCCTTG
AGTGCTTCAAGTAGTGTGTGCCCGTCTGTTGTGTGACTCTGGTAACTAGAGATCCCTCAGACCCTTTTAG
TCAGTGTGGAAAATCTCTAGCAGTGGCGCCCGAACAGGGACTTGAAAGCGAAAGGGAAACCAGAGGAGCT
CTCTCGACGCAGGACTCGGCTTGCTGAAGCGCGCACGGCAAGAGGCGAGGGGCGGCGACTGGTGAGTACG
CCAAAAATTTTGACTAGCGGAGGCTAGAAGGAGAGAGATGGGTGCGAGAGCGTCAGTATTAAGCGGGGGA
GAATTAGATCGCGATGGGAAAAAATTCGGTTAAGGCCAGGGGGAAAGAAAAAATATAAATTAAAACATAT
AGTATGGGCAAGCAGGGAGCTAGAACGATTCGCAGTTAATCCTGGCCTGTTAGAAACATCAGAAGGCTGT
AGACAAATACTGGGACAGCTACAACCATCCCTTCAGACAGGATCAGAAGAACTTAGATCATTATATAATA
CAGTAGCAACCCTCTATTGTGTGCATCAAAGGATAGAGATAAAAGACACCAAGGAAGCTTTAGACAAGAT
AGAGGAAGAGCAAAACAAAAGTAAGACCACCGCACAGCAAGCGGCCGCTGATCTTCAGACCTGGAGGAGG
AGATATGAGGGACAATTGGAGAAGTGAATTATATAAATATAAAGTAGTAAAAATTGAACCATTAGGAGTA
GCACCCACCAAGGCAAAGAGAAGAGTGGTGCAGAGAGAAAAAAGAGCAGTGGGAATAGGAGCTTTGTTCC
TTGGGTTCTTGGGAGCAGCAGGAAGCACTATGGGCGCAGCGTCAATGACGCTGACGGTACAGGCCAGACA
ATTATTGTCTGGTATAGTGCAGCAGCAGAACAATTTGCTGAGGGCTATTGAGGCGCAACAGCATCTGTTG
CAACTCACAGTCTGGGGCATCAAGCAGCTCCAGGCAAGAATCCTGGCTGTGGAAAGATACCTAAAGGATC
AACAGCTCCTGGGGATTTGGGGTTGCTCTGGAAAACTCATTTGCACCACTGCTGTGCCTTGGAATGCTAG
TTG
